>Addgene plasmid #123516 | pMK-mPrrn::RBS (46%) | depositor partial sequence | sequence record 235655 | mPrrn::RBS (46%)
GCTCCCCCGCCGTCGTTCAATGAGAATGGATAAGAGGCTCGTGGGATTGACGTGAGGGGGCAGGGATGGC
AATATATCTGGGAGCGAACTCCGGGCGAATACGAAGCGCTTGGATACAGTTGTAGGGAGGGATTT
