LOCUS       Exported 2464 bp ds-DNA circular SYN 13-MAY-2021
DEFINITION  MoChlo kit.
ACCESSION   .
VERSION     .
KEYWORDS    pMK-mPrrn::RBS (46%)
SOURCE      synthetic DNA construct
  ORGANISM  synthetic DNA construct
REFERENCE   1 (bases 1 to 2464)
  AUTHORS   Occhialini A, Piatek A, Pfotenhauer AC, Frazier TP, Stewart CN,
            Lenaghan S
  TITLE     MoChlo: A versatile modular cloning toolbox for chloroplast
            biotechnology.
  JOURNAL   Plant Physiol. 2019 Jan 24. pii: pp.18.01220. doi:
            10.1104/pp.18.01220.
  PUBMED    30679266
REFERENCE   2 (bases 1 to 2464)
  AUTHORS   .
  TITLE     Direct Submission
  JOURNAL   Exported May 13, 2021 from SnapGene Server 1.1.58
            http://www.snapgene.com
FEATURES             Location/Qualifiers
     source          1..2464
                     /organism="synthetic DNA construct"
                     /mol_type="other DNA"
     primer_bind     278..300
                     /label=M13/pUC Forward
                     /note="In lacZ gene"
     primer_bind     292..309
                     /label=M13 Forward
                     /note="In lacZ gene. Also called M13-F20 or M13 (-21)
                     Forward"
     primer_bind     293..309
                     /label=M13 fwd
                     /note="common sequencing primer, one of multiple similar
                     variants"
     primer_bind     320..339
                     /label=T7
                     /note="T7 promoter, forward primer"
     promoter        320..338
                     /label=T7 promoter
                     /note="promoter for bacteriophage T7 RNA polymerase"
     CDS             343..354
                     /codon_start=1
                     /product="Factor Xa recognition and cleavage site"
                     /label=Factor Xa site
                     /translation="IEGR"
     primer_bind     complement(670..687)
                     /label=L4440
                     /note="L4440 vector, forward primer"
     rep_origin      complement(780..1368)
                     /direction=LEFT
                     /label=ori
                     /note="high-copy-number ColE1/pMB1/pBR322/pUC origin of
                     replication"
     primer_bind     complement(860..879)
                     /label=pBR322ori-F
                     /note="pBR322 origin, forward primer"
     CDS             complement(1542..2336)
                     /codon_start=1
                     /product="aminoglycoside phosphotransferase"
                     /label=NeoR/KanR
                     /note="confers resistance to neomycin, kanamycin, and G418
                     (Geneticin(R))"
                     /translation="MIEQDGLHAGSPAAWVERLFGYDWAQQTIGCSDAAVFRLSAQGRP
                     VLFVKTDLSGALNELQDEAARLSWLATTGVPCAAVLDVVTEAGRDWLLLGEVPGQDLLS
                     SHLAPAEKVSIMADAMRRLHTLDPATCPFDHQAKHRIERARTRMEAGLVDQDDLDEEHQ
                     GLAPAELFARLKASMPDGEDLVVTHGDACLPNIMVENGRFSGFIDCGRLGVADRYQDIA
                     LATRDIAEELGGEWADRFLVLYGIAAPDSQRIAFYRLLDEFF"
     promoter        complement(2337..2441)
                     /gene="bla"
                     /label=AmpR promoter
ORIGIN
        1 ctaaattgta agcgttaata ttttgttaaa attcgcgtta aatttttgtt aaatcagctc
       61 attttttaac caataggccg aaatcggcaa aatcccttat aaatcaaaag aatagaccga
      121 gatagggttg agtggccgct acagggcgct cccattcgcc attcaggctg cgcaactgtt
      181 gggaagggcg tttcggtgcg ggcctcttcg ctattacgcc agctggcgaa agggggatgt
      241 gctgcaaggc gattaagttg ggtaacgcca gggttttccc agtcacgacg ttgtaaaacg
      301 acggccagtg agcgcgacgt aatacgactc actatagggc gaattgaagg aaggccgtca
      361 aggcctaggc gcgccatgag ctcggtctca ggaggctccc ccgccgtcgt tcaatgagaa
      421 tggataagag gctcgtggga ttgacgtgag ggggcaggga tggcaatata tctgggagcg
      481 aactccgggc gaatacgaag cgcttggata cagttgtagg gagggattta atgtgagacc
      541 ggtacctctt aattaactgg cctcatgggc cttcctttca ctgcccgctt tccagtcggg
      601 aaacctgtcg tgccagctgc attaacatgg tcatagctgt ttccttgcgt attgggcgct
      661 ctccgcttcc tcgctcactg actcgctgcg ctcggtcgtt cgggtaaagc ctggggtgcc
      721 taatgagcaa aaggccagca aaaggccagg aaccgtaaaa aggccgcgtt gctggcgttt
      781 ttccataggc tccgcccccc tgacgagcat cacaaaaatc gacgctcaag tcagaggtgg
      841 cgaaacccga caggactata aagataccag gcgtttcccc ctggaagctc cctcgtgcgc
      901 tctcctgttc cgaccctgcc gcttaccgga tacctgtccg cctttctccc ttcgggaagc
      961 gtggcgcttt ctcatagctc acgctgtagg tatctcagtt cggtgtaggt cgttcgctcc
     1021 aagctgggct gtgtgcacga accccccgtt cagcccgacc gctgcgcctt atccggtaac
     1081 tatcgtcttg agtccaaccc ggtaagacac gacttatcgc cactggcagc agccactggt
     1141 aacaggatta gcagagcgag gtatgtaggc ggtgctacag agttcttgaa gtggtggcct
     1201 aactacggct acactagaag aacagtattt ggtatctgcg ctctgctgaa gccagttacc
     1261 ttcggaaaaa gagttggtag ctcttgatcc ggcaaacaaa ccaccgctgg tagcggtggt
     1321 ttttttgttt gcaagcagca gattacgcgc agaaaaaaag gatctcaaga agatcctttg
     1381 atcttttcta cggggtctga cgctcagtgg aacgaaaact cacgttaagg gattttggtc
     1441 atgagattat caaaaaggat cttcacctag atccttttaa attaaaaatg aagttttaaa
     1501 tcaatctaaa gtatatatga gtaaacttgg tctgacagtt attagaaaaa ttcatccagc
     1561 agacgataaa acgcaatacg ctggctatcc ggtgccgcaa tgccatacag caccagaaaa
     1621 cgatccgccc attcgccgcc cagttcttcc gcaatatcac gggtggccag cgcaatatcc
     1681 tgataacgat ccgccacgcc cagacggccg caatcaataa agccgctaaa acggccattt
     1741 tccaccataa tgttcggcag gcacgcatca ccatgggtca ccaccagatc ttcgccatcc
     1801 ggcatgctcg ctttcagacg cgcaaacagc tctgccggtg ccaggccctg atgttcttca
     1861 tccagatcat cctgatccac caggcccgct tccatacggg tacgcgcacg ttcaatacga
     1921 tgtttcgcct gatgatcaaa cggacaggtc gccgggtcca gggtatgcag acgacgcatg
     1981 gcatccgcca taatgctcac tttttctgcc ggcgccagat ggctagacag cagatcctga
     2041 cccggcactt cgcccagcag cagccaatca cggcccgctt cggtcaccac atccagcacc
     2101 gccgcacacg gaacaccggt ggtggccagc cagctcagac gcgccgcttc atcctgcagc
     2161 tcgttcagcg caccgctcag atcggttttc acaaacagca ccggacgacc ctgcgcgctc
     2221 agacgaaaca ccgccgcatc agagcagcca atggtctgct gcgcccaatc atagccaaac
     2281 agacgttcca cccacgctgc cgggctaccc gcatgcaggc catcctgttc aatcatactc
     2341 ttcctttttc aatattattg aagcatttat cagggttatt gtctcatgag cggatacata
     2401 tttgaatgta tttagaaaaa taaacaaata ggggttccgc gcacatttcc ccgaaaagtg
     2461 ccac
//
